Addgene plasmid #119586: pC0.043
Purpose: Level 0 part. Promoter
Depositing lab: Alistair McCormick. Depositing organization: University of Edinburgh. Publication: CyanoGate: A Modular Cloning Suite for Engineering Cyanobacteria Based on the Plant MoClo Syntax. Vasudevan R, Gale GAR, Schiavon AA, Puzorjov A, Malin J, Gillespie MD, Vavitsas K, Zulkower V, Wang B, Howe CJ, Lea-Smith DJ, McCormick AJ. Plant Physiol. 2019 May;180(1):39-55. doi: 10.1104/pp.18.01401. Epub 2019 Feb 28. PubMed 30819783.
Backbone
  Vector backbone: PICH41295
  Backbone size w/o insert (bp): 2247
  Vector type: Synthetic Biology
Growth in bacteria
  Bacterial resistance: Spectinomycin, 50 μg/mL
  Growth temperature: 37°C
  Growth strain: DH5alpha
  Copy number: High Copy
Gene/Insert
  Gene/Insert name: J23113MH
  Species: Synthetic
  Insert size (bp): 88
  Cloning method: Restriction Enzyme; 5′ cloning site BpiI (destroyed during cloning); 3′ cloning site BpiI (destroyed during cloning)
  Sequencing primers: 5′ ttgagtgagctgataccgct; 3′ GTCTCATGAGCGGATACATATTTGAATG
Terms and licenses: Academic/Nonprofit Terms; Industry Terms: Not Available to Industry
Depositor comments: Please visit https://www.biorxiv.org/content/10.1101/426700v1 for bioRxiv preprint.
How to cite: pC0.043 was a gift from Alistair McCormick (Addgene plasmid # 119586 ; http://n2t.net/addgene:119586 ; RRID:Addgene_119586)
