[The description below was written by a language model from this plasmid's Addgene catalogue record and pLannotate feature annotations shown in this document.]
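Description:
pC0.043 is a Level 0 promoter part from the CyanoGate modular cloning suite, a Golden Gate toolkit that extends the plant MoClo syntax to the engineering of cyanobacteria. It is built on the pICH41295 acceptor backbone, which is classed as a synthetic biology vector, and it is maintained in E. coli as a high-copy plasmid through a ColE1/pUC-type origin. Selection is with spectinomycin, conferred by an aadA aminoglycoside adenylyltransferase gene. In the feature table aadA lies downstream of an AmpR (bla) promoter annotation. It is flanked by short integrase and gentamicin acetyltransferase fragments, which are probably remnants of the integron-derived cassette from which the marker came and not functional genes.

The payload is an 88 bp synthetic insert named J23113MH, cloned through BpiI sites that were destroyed during assembly, as is normal when a part is domesticated into a Level 0 acceptor. The name suggests a derivative of the J23113 member of the Anderson constitutive promoter family, and the annotation software partly matches the region to the related J23119 promoter. A lac operator annotated just downstream of this match appears to fall within the insert region, which may mean the part carries an operator element, although the record does not explain the "MH" suffix or state how the promoter is regulated. A short lacI fragment upstream is most likely residual backbone sequence.

As a Level 0 part, the plasmid is a sequence-verified storage module, not an expression construct. In the MoClo scheme, such promoter parts are released by Type IIS digestion and joined with coding sequences and terminators into Level 1 transcription units. This part is one of a set of synthetic promoters available for setting gene expression levels in cyanobacterial hosts.
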