Features (pLannotate 1.2.2; 8 found; start..end, strand, type, name):
    110..214     +  promoter       AmpR promoter: bla
    205..285     -  CDS            int (fragment): INT2_ECOLX - Protein inferred from homology: Swiss-Prot protein existence level 3. Putative integrase believed to be involved in the insertion of antibiotic resistance genes into plasmids and transposons. From Escherichia coli.
    373..429     +  CDS            GmR (fragment): gentamycin acetyltransferase; aacC1; confers resistance to gentamycin
    436..1224    +  CDS            aadA: S3AD_ECOLX - Experimental evidence at protein level: Swiss-Prot protein existence level 1. Mediates bacterial resistance to the antibiotics streptomycin and spectinomycin. From Escherichia coli.
   1398..1986    +  rep_origin     ori: high-copy-number ColE1/pMB1/pBR322/pUC origin of replication
   2169..2218    +  CDS            lacI (fragment): lac repressor; lacI; The lac repressor binds to the lac operator to inhibit transcription in E. coli. This inhibition can be relieved by adding lactose or isopropyl-β-D-thiogalactopyranoside (IPTG).
   2244..2260    +  promoter       J23119(SpeI) promoter (fragment): bacterial promoter (Registry of Standard Biological Parts BBa J23119) modified to end with an SpeI site
   2275..2291    +  protein_bind   lac operator: The lac repressor binds to the lac operator to inhibit transcription in E. coli. This inhibition can be relieved by adding lactose or isopropyl-β-D-thiogalactopyranoside (IPTG). lac repressor encoded by lacI
>Addgene plasmid #119586 | pC0.043 | addgene full sequence | sequence record 234525 | Addgene NGS Result
GTGGCTCTTCAGTGGACGAAAGGGCCTCGTGATACGCCTATTTTTATAGGTTAATGTCATGATAATAATG
GTTTCTTAGACGTCAGGTGGCACTTTTCGGGGAAATGTGCGCGGAACCCCTATTTGTTTATTTTTCTAAA
TACATTCAAATATGTATCCGCTCATGAGACAATAACCCTGATAAATGCTTCAATAATATTGAAAAAGGAA
GAGTATGCGCTCACGCAACTGGTCCAGAACCTTGACCGAACGCAGCGGTGGTAACGGCGCAGTGGCGGTT
TTCATGGCTTGTTATGACTGTTTTTTTTTGGGGTACAGTCTATGCCTCGGGCATCCAAGCAGCAAGCGCG
TTACGCCGTGGGTCGATGTTTGATGTTATGGAGCAGCAACGATGTTACGCAGCAGGGCAGTCGCCCTAAA
ACAAAGTTAAACATCATGAGGGAAGCGGTGATCGCCGAAGTATCGACTCAACTATCAGAGGTAGTTGGCG
TCATCGAGCGCCATCTCGAACCGACGTTGCTGGCCGTACATTTGTACGGCTCCGCAGTGGATGGCGGCCT
GAAGCCACACAGCGATATTGATTTGCTGGTTACGGTGACCGTAAGGCTTGATGAAACAACGCGGCGAGCT
TTGATCAACGACCTTTTGGAAACTTCGGCTTCCCCTGGAGAGAGCGAGATTCTCCGCGCTGTAGAAGTCA
CCATTGTTGTGCACGACGACATCATTCCGTGGCGTTATCCAGCTAAGCGCGAACTGCAATTTGGAGAATG
GCAGCGCAATGACATTCTTGCAGGTATCTTCGAGCCAGCCACGATCGACATTGATCTGGCTATCTTGCTG
ACAAAAGCAAGAGAACATAGCGTTGCCTTGGTAGGTCCAGCGGCGGAGGAACTCTTTGATCCGGTTCCTG
AACAGGATCTATTTGAGGCGCTAAATGAAACCTTAACGCTATGGAACTCGCCGCCCGACTGGGCTGGCGA
TGAGCGAAATGTAGTGCTTACGTTGTCCCGCATTTGGTACAGCGCAGTAACCGGCAAAATCGCGCCGAAG
GATGTCGCTGCCGACTGGGCAATGGAGCGCCTGCCGGCCCAGTATCAGCCCGTCATACTTGAAGCTAGAC
AGGCTTATCTTGGACAAGAAGAAGATCGCTTGGCCTCGCGCGCAGATCAGTTGGAAGAATTTGTCCATTA
CGTAAAAGGCGAGATCACCAAGGTAGTCGGCAAATAACTGTCAGACCAAGTTTACTCATATATACTTTAG
ATTGATTTAAAACTTCATTTTTAATTTAAAAGGATCTAGGTGAAGATCCTTTTTGATAATCTCATGACCA
AAATCCCTTAACGTGAGTTTTCGTTCCACTGAGCGTCAGACCCCGTAGAAAAGATCAAAGGATCTTCTTG
AGATCCTTTTTTTCTGCGCGTAATCTGCTGCTTGCAAACAAAAAAACCACCGCTACCAGCGGTGGTTTGT
TTGCCGGATCAAGAGCTACCAACTCTTTTTCCGAAGGTAACTGGCTTCAGCAGAGCGCAGATACCAAATA
CTGTTCTTCTAGTGTAGCCGTAGTTAGGCCACCACTTCAAGAACTCTGTAGCACCGCCTACATACCTCGC
TCTGCTAATCCTGTTACCAGTGGCTGCTGCCAGTGGCGATAAGTCGTGTCTTACCGGGTTGGACTCAAGA
CGATAGTTACCGGATAAGGCGCAGCGGTCGGGCTGAACGGGGGGTTCGTGCACACAGCCCAGCTTGGAGC
GAACGACCTACACCGAACTGAGATACCTACAGCGTGAGCTATGAGAAAGCGCCACGCTTCCCGAAGGGAG
AAAGGCGGACAGGTATCCGGTAAGCGGCAGGGTCGGAACAGGAGAGCGCACGAGGGAGCTTCCAGGGGGA
AACGCCTGGTATCTTTATAGTCCTGTCGGGTTTCGCCACCTCTGACTTGAGCGTCGATTTTTGTGATGCT
CGTCAGGGGGGCGGAGCCTATGGAAAAACGCCAGCAACGCGGCCTTTTTACGGTTCCTGGCCTTTTGCTG
GCCTTTTGCTCACATGTTCTTTCCTGCGTTATCCCCTGATTCTGTGGATAACCGTATTACCGCCTTTGAG
TGAGCTGATACCGCTCGCCGCAGCCGAACGACCGAGCGCAGCGAGTCAGTGAGCGAGGAAGCGGAAGAGC
GCCCAATACGCAAACCGCCTCTCCCCGCGCGTTGGCCGATTCATTAATCACTCTGTGGTCTCAGGAGCTG
ATGGCTAGCTCAGTCCTAGGGATTATGCTAGCTATTGTGAGCGGATAACAATTTCACACATACTAGAGAA
AGAGGAGAAATACTAAATGTGAGACCACGAA
