>Addgene plasmid #119586 | pC0.043 | depositor partial sequence | sequence record 226066 | J23113MH
CTGATGGCTAGCTCAGTCCTAGGGATTATGCTAGCTATTGTGAGCGGATAACAATTTCACACATACTAGA
GAAAGAGGAGAAATACTA
